>Addgene plasmid #218158 | pSCBE3-HF1-Hypa | addgene full sequence | sequence record 433272 | Addgene NGS Result
TCAGCCAATCGACTGGCGAGCGGCATCGCATTCTTCGCATCCCGCCTCTGGCGGATGCAGGAAGATCAAC
GGATCTCGGCCCAGTTGACCCAGGGCTGTCGCCACAATGTCGCGGGAGCGGATCAACCGAGCAAAGGCAT
GACCGACTGGACCTTCCTTCTGAAGGCTCTTCTCCTTGAGCCACCTGTCCGCCAAGGCAAAGCGCTCACA
GCAGTGGTCATTCTCGAGATAATCGACGCGTACCAACTTGCCATCCTGAAGAATGGTGCAGTGTCTCGGC
ACCCCATAGGGAACCTTTGCCATCAACTCGGCAAGATGCAGCGTCGTGTTGGCATCGTGTCCCACGCCGA
GGAGAAGTACCTGCCCATCGAGTTCATGGACACGGGCGACCGGGCTTGCAGGCGAGTGAGGTGGCAGGGG
CAATGGATCAGAGATGATCTGCTCTGCCTGTGGCCCCGCTGCCGCAAAGGCAAATGGATGGGCGCTGCGC
TTTACATTTGGCAGGCGCCAGAATGTGTCAGAGACAACTCCAAGGTCCGGTGTAACGGGCGACGTGGCAG
GATCGAACGGCTCGTCGTCCAGACCTGACCACGAGGGCATGACGAGCGTCCCTCCCGGACCCAGCGCAGC
ACGCAGGGCCTCGATCAGTCCAAGTGGCCCATCTTCGAGGGGCCGGACGCTACGGAAGGAGCTGTGGACC
AGCAGCACACCGCCGGGGGTAACCCCAAGGTTGAGAAGCTGACCGATGAGCTCGGCTTTTCGCCATTCGT
ATTGCACGACATTGCACTCCACCGCTGATGACATCAGTCGATCATAGCACGATCAACGGCACTGTTGCAA
ATAGTCGGTGGTGATAAACTTATCATCCCCTTTTGCTGATGGAGCTGCACATGAACCCATTCAAAGGCCG
GCATTTTCAGCGTGACATCATTCTGTGGGCCGTACGCTGGTACTGCAAATACGGCATCAGTTACCGTGAG
CTGCAGGTCGACGGATCCCTTTAGTGAGGGTTAATTGCGGCCGCGAATTCTTGAAGACGAAAGGGCCTCG
TGATACGCCTATTTTTATAGGTTAATGTCATGATAATAATGGTTTCTTAGACGTCAGGTGGCACTTTTCG
GGGAAATGTGCGCGGAACCCCTATTTGTTTATTTTTCTAAATACATTCAAATATGTATCCGCTCATGAGA
CAATAACCCTGATAAATGCTTCAATAATATTGAAAAAGGAAGAGTATGAGTATTCAACATTTCCGTGTCG
CCCTTATTCCCTTTTTTGCGGCATTTTGCCTTCCTGTTTTTGCTCACCCAGAAACGCTGGTGAAAGTAAA
AGATGCTGAAGATCAGTTGGGTGCACGAGTGGGTTACATCGAACTGGATCTCAACAGCGGTAAGATCCTT
GAGAGTTTTCGCCCCGAAGAACGTTTTCCAATGATGAGCACTTTTAAAGTTCTGCTATGTGGCGCGGTAT
TATCCCGTGTTGACGCCGGGCAAGAGCAACTCGGTCGCCGCATACACTATTCTCAGAATGACTTGGTTGA
GTACTCACCAGTCACAGAAAAGCATCTTACGGATGGCATGACAGTAAGAGAATTATGCAGTGCTGCCATA
ACCATGAGTGATAACACTGCGGCCAACTTACTTCTGACAACGATCGGAGGACCGAAGGAGCTAACCGCTT
TTTTGCACAACATGGGGGATCATGTAACTCGCCTTGATCGTTGGGAACCGGAGCTGAATGAAGCCATACC
AAACGACGAGCGTGACACCACGATGCCTGCAGCAATGGCAACAACGTTGCGCAAACTATTAACTGGCGAA
CTACTTACTCTAGCTTCCCGGCAACAATTAATAGACTGGATGGAGGCGGATAAAGTTGCAGGACCACTTC
TGCGCTCGGCCCTTCCGGCTGGCTGGTTTATTGCTGATAAATCTGGAGCCGGTGAGCGTGGGTCTCGCGG
TATCATTGCAGCACTGGGGCCAGATGGTAAGCCCTCCCGTATCGTAGTTATCTACACGACGGGGAGTCAG
GCAACTATGGATGAACGAAATAGACAGATCGCTGAGATAGGTGCCTCACTGATTAAGCATTGGTAACTGT
CAGACCAAGTTTACTCATATATACTTTAGATTGATTTAAAACTTCATTTTTAATTTAAAAGGATCTAGGT
GAAGATCCTTTTTGATAATCTCATGACCAAAATCCCTTAACGTGAGTTTTCGTTCCACTGAGCGTCAGAC
CCCGTAGAAAAGATCAAAGGATCTTCTTGAGATCCTTTTTTTCTGCGCGTAATCTGCTGCTTGCAAACAA
AAAAACCACCGCTACCAGCGGTGGTTTGTTTGCCGGATCAAGAGCTACCAACTCTTTTTCCGAAGGTAAC
TGGCTTCAGCAGAGCGCAGATACCAAATACTGTCCTTCTAGTGTAGCCGTAGTTAGGCCACCACTTCAAG
AACTCTGTAGCACCGCCTACATACCTCGCTCTGCTAATCCTGTTACCAGTGGCTGCTGCCAGTGGCGATA
AGTCGTGTCTTACCGGGTTGGACTCAAGACGATAGTTACCGGATAAGGCGCAGCGGTCGGGCTGAACGGG
GGGTTCGTGCACACAGCCCAGCTTGGAGCGAACGACCTACACCGAACTGAGATACCTACAGCGTGAGCTA
TGAGAAAGCGCCACGCTTCCCGAAGGGAGAAAGGCGGACAGGTATCCGGTAAGCGGCAGGGTCGGAACAG
GAGAGCGCACGAGGGAGCTTCCAGGGGGAAACGCCTGGTATCTTTATAGTCCTGTCGGGTTTCGCCACCT
CTGACTTGAGCGTCGATTTTTGTGATGCTCGTCAGGGGGGCGGAGCCTATGGAAAAACGCCAGCAACGCG
GCCTTTTTACGGTTCCTGGCCTTTTGCTGGCCTTTTGCTCACATGTTCTTTCCTGCGTTATCCCCTGATT
CTGTGGATAACCGTATTACCGCCTTTGAGTGAGCTGATACCGCTCGCCGCAGCCGAACGACCGAGCGCAG
CGAGTCAGTGAGCGAGGAAGCGGAAGAGCGCTGACTTCCGCGTTTCCAGACTTTACGAAACACGGAAACC
GAAGACCATTCATGTTGTTGCTCAGGTCGCAGACGTTTTGCAGCAGCAGTCGCTTCACGTTCGCTCGCGT
ATCGGTGATTCATTCTGCTAACCAGTAAGGCAACCCCGCCAGCCTAGCCGGGTCCTCAACGACAGGAGCA
CGATCATGCGCACCCGTCAGATCCAGACATGATAAGATACATTGATGAGTTTGGACAAACCACAACTAGA
ATGCAGTGAAAAAAATGCTTTATTTGTGAAATTTGTGATGCTATTGCTTTATTTGTAACCATTATAAGCT
GCAATAAACAAGTTCCCGCACGATCAGCGTCCCGCCGACCAGGAGCAGTGCGGCCAGCACTGCCGCTAAC
GCCTGGTCCTGGTCCCGGTCCTGGTGGTGCATCAGTCCTCCCCGTGATCACTTCGGCACCCACCGTAGTG
ATCACCCCCGACAGCGGATCAAGGGGTTTGCGGGTCCCGGTCGGCGCCGGGCGGGGGAGGCAGGAGCCGC
CGACGCTGCCTCTGGGACGGGCCGGACGGCAGGGGGACCGGCGGCCGGGCGAGCTGCAGCCGGGGGTCCG
GCAGGGCCGGAGCGGGCGGAACCGTGCTCTGACCTGCGGCCCGAGTTTCGTCACGTGACGGAATGGAAGG
CTGCTGCATTTCGTCACGTGACGTATCTCGGCGAGCGACTGCCGACGCCACGGCGGACACGATCGCCTCG
CGCTGGCGCCGGGCCTCGTACGCCCGCTGGCGGCAGGAGCGGCGGCAGTAGTCCCGGCTCCGGCCGACGC
CGGATTGCTTGATCTCCGAGCCGCACCAGGCGCAGAGCTTCGCGCCGTCGGCGTCCCTGGGGGTGGTGGT
GCTCATGGCCGACGACCGTACGCGGCACGTCTCGTAGCGAGGCGAGTCGGGCGCGAGGTACCGCCTGCAC
GAAGTGCCGGCGGGGCCGACCCCGGGCGAGTAATCCCAGGATTACTCCCGCGGCTTCGACCCCGGCCGCC
GTCGCCGCGTACGTCACCGACCCCCGCCGTACGTCACCGGGATGACGTACGGCGGGGGGGAGCGAGTTAG
TGCGAAGTGGGCCCACTTGCGAGCCGGGCGATGTGCCGGGCGGCCCGCTCCTGGCGGTCGTCGGCGTCGT
CGTCCTGGTCGTCGTCCTGCTCTCGCCGTCGGCGTGCAGTTGCTTCCTCGCGGCGCTGGGCGAGGGCGGC
GAGCATGTCGGCGTACGCCTCGGCCACCTCCCCCGCCGTGAGCACCACCACTGTGTCGGCCGCGTCGGCC
AGCGCCAGGACCTCCCGCACCCGTTCGCCCACGGCCGCCGAATCCTCGTTGCCGTCCTTGCCTTCGGCGG
CCCGGGTCGCCTCGAGGTCGAGGGCGCGGCGGGTGACCGCGTGCCATCCGTCCTCGGTCACGGCGACCCC
GGCCCGCAGCTCCCCGCCGTCGGCGTCGGCCGCCAGGAGCAGATCGAGGTCGTCGGCCTCGGTGTCGCCG
CCGTCGAGCCCGAGCATCTGCCGCAGGTAGCGGGTCCATTCGATGGCCCGGCGTCCCCGGGTTGCCCGCT
CGTACTCGTGCCAGCGCGAGAGGTTCCACTCCAGCGAGCCGACCCCGGCGGCGTCGTCCTCGGTCATGCC
GCCGGTCAGGTCCCCGATCCGTCCGAGGAGTTCGAACGGGGCGACGTTCCCGCCGGTCGCCGTCTTGAGG
TCGGCGCGGGCGAGTTCGAGGGCGGGCGCCTTCCCGTCCTGGGTCTTGGCGATGTACTCGGCGAGGTCGT
TGGCGTCGCGCTCGGTCTCCAGCCGCTTGAAGTCGACGCCGTGCCGGTCGTCGGGCGTGAAGGCGGGGTT
GACCTTGCGCAGGGCGGCGGTCCACACGGACCGCCAGTGCCCCTGCCACTCGTCGAGCGCGGCGCCGGTC
GGCTCGAAGGTGGCGACGATCTGCTTCGCGGACCGCTCCCCCTCGGTCCGGCCGCCGACCAGGACGATCG
CGTGGATGTGCGGGTGCCAGCCGTTGATCTGCCCCACGGTGACTTCGGTCGCGCGGATCATGCCGACGTA
CCCGATCCGGTCTCGGATGCCCTCGCGGTCGGCGGCCCGGTGCCCGTCCTTGGCCCGGCGTCCGGCCCAC
GTGCCGCCCGTGATCAGTCGCTGGTAGGCGCCCGGCCGCCGGGGGCTGTCCGGCGTCTTCCGGGTGCCCT
GGAGGGCGTCCATGAGGTCCGCGAGCCGGTCCGTGTGCCCATGGCGGGCCGTGAAGGTGACCAGGTAGGC
GGTCCCCCCGCGCTTGATCCACTCGACCACGGCGGCGGTGATCTCCTCGGCCCGCTTGTGCCGGATCGTG
GCGGCGCAGACCGGGCAGAGCCAGATCCGCCCGCACCGCATCAGGCCCAGGACCACGGACGTTCCGGCCG
CCGTCTGGGCGACGATCACGCCGGAGGCAGGGTCCATCAGGGCGCGGCCGCAGCCCTTGCACGCGGCGTC
CCCGCTGATCCGCCACAGCGTCCGGCGGCGGCTGTACCGGGCGGCTTTCCGCAGTCGGGCAGCGTCGCTC
CGCGACGTGCTTCCTACTTCCGAGAGGCTGTCGCCTCTCGGGCTCTCCCCATCCACCCCGTCCGGAGAAA
CCGCAGGTCGGAGGGGTGCGGGAAACTCTGTTGTTTCTTTCCCAAGGTGTTCGCTTTTGCCTCGGGCGGC
ATCTCGCGTCACACGCGCGATCGCCCGCTTCGCTGCCATCCGGCAGCGGTCTGAGCAGTAGATACGCGGC
CGTTTGCCCGGTGTGTGGGCAATTGCGGTCCCGCAGTGGCAGCGGGGCCCGGCGGGCCGATCTGGCAATG
CCTCGGCATCGCTCCGTACTCTGGGCACGAGCAACGTTCCTGTCTCGCCCGGCTAAGGGGCGCGAGTCTG
GGAGCGGACGGGTCGGAGGTGCGAAGTCCGGCCCGTTGCTCTTTGGTCTGGTGGGAATCCTGGCACCAAT
CGGGCCAGAGGTTCCCTCCGCCACTCCCGACGCCCCTTGGGGCTGGTGTGACTTGGAGGGCCGAAGAGAG
CCCCGCCGGTGATCCGGCGGGGCTTTGACGTGCGGTCAGTGCGTGTGTCGGCGAGCGATGGCCACGAGGC
CCTGGAAGCCGAGCGGTCCGGCGAAGTCGGCCCAGTCGCAACCGGGCTCAGCGCAGTGGGCGGACCAGCC
ACCGCCGTTGGGGTCCTGGACCAGGTTCACGGTCCCCTCGGTCAGGCGTCCGTCGAAGTCGGTCATGGTC
GGTCTCCTGGTGGGTGGGGGCGGGGCGCCAGCACGAAGTGCCGGCGCCCCGCGGGGGTTGGTCGGGTCAG
GCGCCGAACCGGCGGGCGGCGGCGGCGACCAGGCCGTCGGCGGCGGCCATGGCGCGGTCGCGGTCGGTGG
TGAGGGCGGTGCGGTCGGCGGCGGCCCAGTCCTGCTCTCACGCAACGTCTACGTGGACGCTCAGGGCGAC
ACGATCGAGGTCGGGGAGTCCGTCGCTCCGGCGGGCCGCTGGCGCGTCCACCGGGACTGATCAAGGCGAA
TACTTCATATGGCCCTGCAGGCGGAAGTCAGGTAGACACGACTTCCGCTAGTCCTTGCAAGGTCTGCTGA
CGTGAGGCGGGGCGGTCGTTTTTGACCGCCCTGCCTTCGTCATGTAGGCTCGCTCGCTGTGCCTGGCGTG
TCATCAGACGCCCAGGTCCCGGTGCCGTGAGGCCCGGGCCATCGAGCCGGTGGTACGTGGCTGCGGTCCC
CTTGTGAGGGCTGCGCGCCGTGTGCTGTCCGGCGCGCACAGCCTTGAATCCACCCGCGGGGGCCGGCCGG
TCTCCGTGAGCTCGAGTAGACGACGGAGACGTAATGTCGTCCGAGACCGGCCCGGTGGCCGTGGACCCGA
CCCTGCGTCGCCGCATCGAGCCGCACGAGTTCGAGGTGTTCTTCGACCCGCGGGAGCTGCGCAAGGAGAC
CTGCCTGCTGTACGAGATCAACTGGGGCGGCCGGCACTCGATCTGGCGCCACACCTCGCAGAACACCAAC
AAGCACGTCGAGGTGAACTTCATCGAGAAGTTCACCACCGAGCGGTACTTCTGCCCGAACACCCGCTGCT
CGATCACCTGGTTCCTGTCCTGGTCCCCGTGCGGCGAGTGCTCCCGGGCGATCACCGAGTTCCTGTCCCG
CTACCCGCACGTCACCCTGTTCATCTACATCGCCCGGCTGTACCACCACGCCGACCCGCGGAACCGGCAG
GGCCTGCGCGACCTGATCTCCTCCGGCGTGACCATCCAGATCATGACCGAGCAGGAGTCCGGCTACTGCT
GGCGGAACTTCGTCAACTACTCGCCGTCCAACGAGGCCCACTGGCCGCGGTACCCGCACCTGTGGGTGCG
CCTGTACGTCCTGGAGCTGTACTGCATCATCCTGGGCCTGCCGCCGTGCCTGAACATCCTGCGTCGCAAG
CAGCCGCAGCTGACCTTCTTCACCATCGCCCTGCAGTCCTGCCACTACCAGCGCCTGCCGCCGCACATCC
TGTGGGCGACCGGCCTGAAGTCCGGCTCGGAGACCCCGGGCACCTCGGAGTCCGCCACCCCGGAGTCCGA
CAAGAAGTACAGCATCGGCCTGGCCATCGGCACCAACAGCGTGGGCTGGGCGGTCATCACCGACGAGTAC
AAGGTCCCCTCCAAGAAGTTCAAGGTCCTGGGCAACACCGACCGGCACTCGATCAAGAAGAACCTGATCG
GCGCCCTGCTCTTCGACAGCGGCGAGACCGCCGAGGCGACCCGCCTGAAGCGGACCGCGCGCCGGCGCTA
CACCCGGCGCAAGAACCGCATCTGCTACCTCCAGGAAATCTTCTCCAACGAGATGGCCAAGGTCGACGAC
TCGTTCTTCCACCGGCTCGAGGAGAGCTTCCTGGTGGAGGAGGACAAGAAGCACGAGCGCCACCCGATCT
TCGGCAACATCGTCGACGAGGTGGCCTACCACGAGAAGTACCCCACCATCTACCACCTCCGCAAGAAGCT
GGTCGACTCGACCGACAAGGCGGACCTGCGGCTCATCTACCTGGCCCTCGCGCACATGATCAAGTTCCGC
GGCCACTTCCTCATCGAGGGCGACCTGAACCCGGACAACTCCGACGTCGACAAGCTCTTCATCCAGCTGG
TGCAGACCTACAACCAGCTGTTCGAGGAGAACCCCATCAACGCCAGCGGCGTCGACGCCAAGGCGATCCT
CTCCGCGCGCCTGAGCAAGTCCCGGCGCCTGGAGAACCTCATCGCCCAGCTGCCGGGCGAGAAGAAGAAC
GGCCTCTTCGGCAACCTGATCGCGCTGTCGCTCGGCCTGACCCCCAACTTCAAGAGCAACTTCGACCTGG
CCGAGGACGCGAAGCTCCAGCTGTCCAAGGACACCTACGACGACGACCTGGACAACCTGCTCGCCCAGAT
CGGCGACCAGTACGCGGACCTCTTCCTGGCCGCGAAGAACCTCTCGGACGCCATCCTGCTCAGCGACATC
CTGCGGGTCAACACCGAGATCACCAAGGCCCCGCTGTCGGCGAGCATGATCAAGCGGTACGACGAGCACC
ACCAGGACCTGACCCTGCTCAAGGCCCTCGTGCGCCAGCAGCTGCCCGAGAAGTACAAGGAAATCTTCTT
CGACCAGTCCAAGAACGGCTACGCCGGCTACATCGACGGCGGCGCGTCGCAGGAGGAGTTCTACAAGTTC
ATCAAGCCGATCCTGGAGAAGATGGACGGCACCGAGGAGCTGCTCGTCAAGCTGAACCGCGAGGACCTGC
TCCGCAAGCAGCGGACCTTCGACAACGGCTCCATCCCGCACCAGATCCACCTGGGCGAGCTGCACGCCAT
CCTCCGGCGCCAGGAGGACTTCTACCCCTTCCTGAAGGACAACCGCGAGAAGATCGAGAAGATCCTGACC
TTCCGCATCCCGTACTACGTCGGCCCCCTGGCCCGCGGCAACTCCCGGTTCGCGTGGATGACCCGGAAGT
CGGAGGAGACCATCACCCCGTGGAACTTCGAGGAGGTCGTGGACAAGGGCGCCTCCGCCCAGTCGTTCAT
CGAGCGCATGACCGCCTTCGACAAGAACCTCCCGAACGAGAAGGTCCTGCCCAAGCACTCCCTGCTCTAC
GAGTACTTCACCGTGTACAACGAGCTGACCAAGGTCAAGTACGTGACCGAGGGCATGCGGAAGCCGGCCT
TCCTGTCGGGCGAGCAGAAGAAGGCGATCGTCGACCTGCTCTTCAAGACCAACCGCAAGGTCACCGTGAA
GCAGCTGAAGGAGGACTACTTCAAGAAGATCGAGTGCTTCGACTCCGTCGAGATCAGCGGCGTGGAGGAC
CGCTTCAACGCCTCCCTGGGCACCTACCACGACCTGCTCAAGATCATCAAGGACAAGGACTTCCTCGACA
ACGAGGAGAACGAGGACATCCTGGAGGACATCGTCCTCACCCTGACCCTCTTCGAGGACCGCGAGATGAT
CGAGGAGCGGCTCAAGACCTACGCCCACCTGTTCGACGACAAGGTGATGAAGCAGCTGAAGCGGCGCCGG
TACACCGGCTGGGGCGCCCTCTCCCGGAAGCTGATCAACGGCATCCGGGACAAGCAGAGCGGCAAGACCA
TCCTGGACTTCCTCAAGTCCGACGGCTTCGCCAACCGCGCGTTCGCCGCGCTCATCGCCGACGACAGCCT
GACCTTCAAGGAGGACATCCAGAAGGCCCAGGTCTCGGGCCAGGGCGACAGCCTCCACGAGCACATCGCC
AACCTGGCGGGCTCCCCGGCGATCAAGAAGGGCATCCTCCAGACCGTCAAGGTCGTGGACGAGCTGGTCA
AGGTGATGGGCCGCCACAAGCCCGAGAACATCGTGATCGAGATGGCCCGGGAGAACCAGACCACCCAGAA
GGGCCAGAAGAACTCGCGCGAGCGGATGAAGCGGATCGAGGAGGGCATCAAGGAGCTGGGCAGCCAGATC
CTGAAGGAGCACCCGGTCGAGAACACCCAGCTCCAGAACGAGAAGCTGTACCTCTACTACCTCCAGAACG
GCCGCGACATGTACGTGGACCAGGAGCTGGACATCAACCGGCTGTCCGACTACGACGTCGACCACATCGT
GCCGCAGTCCTTCCTGAAGGACGACTCGATCGACAACAAGGTCCTGACCCGCTCGGACAAGAACCGGGGC
AAGTCCGACAACGTGCCCTCGGAGGAGGTCGTGAAGAAGATGAAGAACTACTGGCGCCAGCTGCTCAACG
CCAAGCTCATCACCCAGCGCAAGTTCGACAACCTGACCAAGGCCGAGCGGGGCGGCCTGAGCGAGCTGGA
CAAGGCGGGCTTCATCAAGCGCCAGCTGGTCGAGACCCGGGCGATCACCAAGCACGTGGCCCAGATCCTG
GACTCCCGGATGAACACCAAGTACGACGAGAACGACAAGCTGATCCGCGAGGTCAAGGTGATCACCCTCA
AGAGCAAGCTGGTCTCCGACTTCCGCAAGGACTTCCAGTTCTACAAGGTCCGGGAGATCAACAACTACCA
CCACGCCCACGACGCGTACCTGAACGCCGTCGTGGGCACCGCGCTGATCAAGAAGTACCCGAAGCTGGAG
TCCGAGTTCGTCTACGGCGACTACAAGGTCTACGACGTGCGCAAGATGATCGCCAAGAGCGAGCAGGAGA
TCGGCAAGGCCACCGCGAAGTACTTCTTCTACTCCAACATCATGAACTTCTTCAAGACCGAGATCACCCT
GGCCAACGGCGAGATCCGCAAGCGGCCCCTGATCGAGACCAACGGCGAGACCGGCGAGATCGTCTGGGAC
AAGGGCCGCGACTTCGCCACCGTCCGGAAGGTGCTGTCGATGCCGCAGGTCAACATCGTGAAGAAGACCG
AGGTGCAGACCGGCGGCTTCAGCAAGGAGTCCATCCTCCCCAAGCGCAACAGCGACAAGCTGATCGCCCG
GAAGAAGGACTGGGACCCGAAGAAGTACGGCGGCTTCGACAGCCCCACCGTCGCCTACTCCGTGCTGGTC
GTGGCGAAGGTCGAGAAGGGCAAGAGCAAGAAGCTGAAGTCCGTGAAGGAGCTGCTCGGCATCACCATCA
TGGAGCGCTCCTCGTTCGAGAAGAACCCGATCGACTTCCTGGAGGCCAAGGGCTACAAGGAGGTCAAGAA
GGACCTCATCATCAAGCTGCCCAAGTACAGCCTGTTCGAGCTGGAGAACGGCCGCAAGCGGATGCTCGCC
TCCGCGGGCGAGCTGCAAAAGGGCAACGAGCTGGCCCTCCCGTCGAAGTACGTCAACTTCCTGTACCTCG
CGTCCCACTACGAGAAGCTGAAGGGCTCGCCCGAGGACAACGAGCAGAAGCAGCTCTTCGTGGAGCAGCA
CAAGCACTACCTGGACGAGATCATCGAGCAGATCAGCGAGTTCAGCAAGCGCGTCATCCTGGCCGACGCG
AACCTCGACAAGGTGCTGTCCGCCTACAACAAGCACCGCGACAAGCCGATCCGGGAGCAGGCGGAGAACA
TCATCCACCTGTTCACCCTCACCAACCTGGGTGCCCCGGCCGCCTTCAAGTACTTCGACACCACCATCGA
CCGCAAGCGGTACACCTCCACCAAGGAGGTCCTCGACGCGACCCTGATCCACCAGAGCATCACCGGCCTG
TACGAGACCCGCATCGACCTGAGCCAGCTGGGCGGCGACTCGGGCGGCTCCACCAACCTGTCGGACATCA
TCGAGAAGGAGACCGGCAAGCAGCTGGTGATCCAGGAGTCCATCCTGATGCTGCCGGAGGAAGTGGAGGA
AGTGATCGGCAACAAGCCGGAGTCGGACATCCTGGTGCACACCGCCTACGACGAGTCGACCGACGAGAAC
GTCATGCTGCTGACCTCGGACGCCCCGGAGTACAAGCCGTGGGCCCTGGTCATCCAGGACTCCAACGGCG
AGAACAAGATCAAGATGCTGTGAGAATTCAGATCTACGCGTTC
[179 nt withheld, positions 12014-12192]
AAGCTTGCATGCCTGCAGGTCGACGGATCTTTTCCGCTGCATAACCCTGCTTCGGGGTCATTATAGCGAT
TTTTTCGGTATATCCATCCTTTTTCGCACGATATACAGGATTTTGCCAAAGGGTTCGTGTAGACTTTCCT
TGGTGTATCCAACGGCGTCAGCCGGGCAGGATAGGTGAAGTAGGCCCACCCGCGAGCGGGTGTTCCTTCT
TCACTGTCCCTTATTCGCACCTGGCGGTGCTCAACGGGAATCCTGCTCTGCGAGGCTGGCCGGCTACCGC
CGGCGTAACAGATGAGGGCAAGCGGATGGCTGATGAAACCAAGCCAACCAGGAAGGGCAGCCCACCTATC
AAGGTGTACTGCCTTCCAGACGAACGAAGAGCGATTGAGGAAAAGGCGGCGGCGGCCGGCATGAGCCTGT
CGGCCTACCTGCTGGCCGTCGGCCAGGGCTACAAAATCACGGGCGTCGTGGACTATGAGCACGTCCGCGA
GCTGGCCCGCATCAATGGCGACCTGGGCCGCCTGGGCGGCCTGCTGAAACTCTGGCTCACCGACGACCCG
CGCACGGCGCGGTTCGGTGATGCCACGATCCTCGCCCTGCTGGCGAAGATCGAAGAGAAGCAGGACGAGC
TTGGCAAGGTCATGATGGGCGTGGTCCGCCCGAGGGCAGAGCCATGACTTTTTTAGCCGCTAAAACGGCC
GGGGGGTGCGCGTGATTGCCAAGCACGTCCCCATGCGCTCCATCAAGAAGAGCGACTTCGCGGAGCTGGT
GAAGTACATCACCGACGAGCAAGGCAAGACCGATCCCCGGGGACCTGCAGGTCGACTCTAGAGTTTTAGA
GCTAGAAATAGCAAGTTAAAATAAGGCTAGTCCGTTATCAACTTGAAAAAGTGGCACCGAGTCGGTGCTA
AAAAAAAACCCCGCCCCTGACAGGGCGGGGTTTTTTTTGTAGCCTCAGGAGTTGTAGCGTGCACGCGGTC
GATCTTGACGGCTGGCGAGAGGTGCGGGGAGGATCTGACCGACGCGGTCCACACGTGGCACCGCGATGCT
GTTGTGGGCACAATCGTGCCGGTTGGTAGGATCCAGCTAGCTATTTACCCGCAGGACATATCCACGCCCT
CCTACATCGAAGCTGAAAGCACGAGATTCTTCGCCCTCCGAGAGCTGCATCAGGTCGGAGACGCTGTCGA
ACTTTTCGATCAGAAACTTCTCGACAGACGTCGCGGTGAGTTCAGGCTTTTTCATATCTCATTGCCCCCG
GACGAGCGTCTGCTCCGCCATTCGCCGTCCGCCGTGCCAATCGGATCAGCCGTCCAAATGCGGGATTTTC
GTTAGTCGGAGGCCAAACGGCATTGAGCGTCAGCATATCATCAGCGAGCTGAAGAAAGACAATCCCCGAT
CCGCTCCACGTGTTGCCCCAGCAATCAGCGCGACCTTGCCCCTCCAACGTCATCTCGTTCTCCGCTCATG
AGC
Features (pLannotate 1.2.2; 25 found; start..end, strand, type, name):
      4..804     -  CDS            ApmR: aminoglycoside 3-N-acetyltransferase type IV ; aac(3)IV; confers resistance to apramycin (Paget and Davies, 1996)
    998..1016    -  promoter       T3 promoter: promoter for bacteriophage T3 RNA polymerase
   1131..1235    +  promoter       AmpR promoter: bla
   1236..2096    +  CDS            AmpR: β-lactamase; bla; confers resistance to ampicillin, carbenicillin, and related antibiotics
   2267..2855    +  rep_origin     ori: high-copy-number ColE1/pMB1/pBR322/pUC origin of replication
   3040..3168    +  CDS            YPB1_ECOLX (fragment): Protein predicted: Swiss-Prot protein existence level 4. From Escherichia coli.
   3240..3374    -  polyA_signal   SV40 poly(A) signal: SV40 polyadenylation signal
   3370..3462    -  CDS            Y8KD_STRLI (fragment): Protein predicted: Swiss-Prot protein existence level 4. From Streptomyces lividans.
   4130..5497    -  CDS            rep: REP_STRLI - Protein inferred from homology: Swiss-Prot protein existence level 3. Essential for the autonomous replication of the plasmid pIJ101. From Streptomyces lividans.
   6129..6296    -  CDS            Y6KD_STRLI: Protein predicted: Swiss-Prot protein existence level 4. From Streptomyces lividans.
   6370..6465    -  CDS            kilB (fragment): KILB_STRLI - Protein predicted: Swiss-Prot protein existence level 4. Involved in plasmid transfer. From Streptomyces lividans.
   6460..6567    +  CDS            korA (fragment): KORA_STRLI - Protein predicted: Swiss-Prot protein existence level 4. Controls plasmid transfer and prevents the lethal effects of the tra/kilA gene. Repressor for the transcription of certain pIJ101 promoters, including those the from kilA and kilB loci. From Streptomyces lividans.
   6592..6893    +  promoter       rpsL promoter: promoter for the Xylanimonas cellulosilytica ribosomal protein S12 gene
   6894..7580    +  CDS            Apobec1: ABEC1_RAT - Experimental evidence at protein level: Swiss-Prot protein existence level 1. Catalytic component of the apolipoprotein B mRNA editing enzyme complex which is responsible for the postranscriptional editing of a CAA codon for Gln to a UAA codon for stop in the APOB mRNA. May also play a role in the epigenetic regulation of gene expression by participating in DNA demethylation. From Rattus norvegicus (Rat).
   7629..11729   +  CDS            cas9: CAS9_STRP1 - Also known as csn1 From Streptococcus pyogenes serotype M1.
  11742..11990   +  CDS            UGI: UNGI_BPPB2 - Experimental evidence at protein level: Swiss-Prot protein existence level 1. This protein binds specifically and reversibly to the host uracil-DNA glycosylase, preventing removal of uracil residues from PBS2 DNA by the host uracil-excision repair system. From Bacillus phage PBS2 (Bacteriophage PBS2).
  12014..12151   +  CDS            M13 gene VIII (fragment) (sequence withheld): pVIII; VIII; major coat protein
  12158..12192   +  terminator     fd terminator (fragment) (sequence withheld): central terminator from bacteriophage fd (Otsuka and Kunisawa, 1982)
  12193..12216   -  misc_feature   MCS (fragment): pUC18/19 multiple cloning site
  12356..12465   +  oriT           oriT: incP origin of transfer
  12498..12869   +  CDS            traJ: oriT-recognizing protein; traJ
  12907..12996   +  CDS            traI (fragment): TRAI6_ECOLX - Experimental evidence at protein level: Swiss-Prot protein existence level 1. The initiation process of transfer DNA synthesis requires the interaction of at least three plasmid-specific components (TraH, I, and J) at the transfer origin resulting in the assembly of a specialised nucleoprotein complex - the relaxosome. Site- and strand-specific cleavage at the transfer origin is dependent on TraI and TraJ. From Escherichia coli.
  13006..13025   -  misc_feature   MCS (fragment): pUC18/19 multiple cloning site
  13025..13100   +  misc_RNA       gRNA scaffold: guide RNA scaffold for the Streptococcus pyogenes CRISPR/Cas9 system
  13281..13437   -  CDS            HygR (fragment): aminoglycoside phosphotransferase from E. coli; aph(4)-Ia; confers resistance to hygromycin
