[The description below was written by a language model from this plasmid's Addgene catalogue record and pLannotate feature annotations shown in this document.]
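Description:
pSCBE3-HF1-Hypa is a 13.7 kb E. coli–Streptomyces shuttle plasmid for high-fidelity cytosine base editing in Streptomyces, built on the pSCBE3 backbone. In E. coli it replicates from a high-copy ColE1/pUC-type origin and is selected with apramycin through the aac(3)IV acetyltransferase gene. The feature table also detects an intact β-lactamase gene with its promoter, although ampicillin is not listed as the selection. Replication in the actinomycete host is provided by the pIJ101 rep gene from Streptomyces lividans, flanked by small pIJ101 open reading frames and fragments of kilB and korA. An incP oriT with traJ and a traI fragment should allow the plasmid to be mobilised by conjugation from a suitable E. coli donor into Streptomyces.

The main payload is the base editor SCBE3-HF1-Hypa, about 5.1 kb, expressed from an rpsL (ribosomal protein S12) promoter. It has the BE3 architecture: rat APOBEC1 cytidine deaminase at the N-terminus, Streptococcus pyogenes Cas9 in the middle, and the phage PBS2 uracil glycosylase inhibitor (UGI) at the C-terminus, followed by an fd terminator fragment. D10A makes the Cas9 a nickase. N497A, R661A, Q695A and Q926A match the SpCas9-HF1 substitutions, and N692A, M694A, Q695A and H698A match those of HypaCas9; both sets are known to reduce off-target activity. The deaminase converts cytosine to uracil in the displaced strand, and UGI blocks uracil excision, favouring C-to-T outcomes without a double-strand break. A separate sgRNA cloning cassette contains the S. pyogenes guide scaffold next to a cloning-site fragment for inserting a user-chosen spacer; its promoter is not identified in the record. Short annotated fragments such as an SV40 poly(A) signal, a T3 promoter and a HygR piece appear to be cloning remnants.
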