Addgene plasmid #218158: pSCBE3-HF1-Hypa
Purpose: This plasmid harbors the base editor SCBE3-HF1-Hypa along with an sgRNA cloning cassette, facilitating high-fidelity cytosine base editing in Streptomyces.
Depositing lab: Yuhui Sun. Depositing organization: Wuhan University. Publication: Engineered cytosine base editor enabling broad-scope and high-fidelity gene editing in Streptomyces. Wang J, Wang K, Deng Z, Zhong Z, Sun G, Mei Q, Zhou F, Deng Z, Sun Y. Nat Commun. 2024 Jul 7;15(1):5687. doi: 10.1038/s41467-024-49987-3. PubMed 38971862.
Backbone
  Vector backbone: pSCBE3
  Backbone manufacturer: Jian Wang
  Backbone size w/o insert (bp): 8525
  Vector type: Bacterial Expression, CRISPR ; sgRNA transcription
Growth in bacteria
  Bacterial resistance: Apramycin, 25 μg/mL
  Growth temperature: 37°C
  Growth strain: DH5alpha
  Copy number: High Copy
Gene/Insert 1
  Gene/Insert name: scbe3-HF1-Hypa
  Species: S. coelicolor (bacteria)
  Insert size (bp): 5100
  Mutation: Mutations in the portion of SpCas9 : D10A / N497A / R661A / N692A / M694A / Q695A / H698A / Q926A.
  Promoter: rpsL promoter
  Cloning method: Gibson Cloning
  Sequencing primers: 5′ CCTGCTCTCACGCAACGTCTAC; 3′ ATCCGCTTGCCCTCATCTGT
Gene/Insert 2
  Gene/Insert name: a programmable sgRNA cloning cassette
  Species: Synthetic
Resource information
  A portion of this plasmid was derived from a plasmid made by: Original clone
Terms and licenses: Academic/Nonprofit Terms; Industry Terms: Not Available to Industry
Depositor comments: Another insert : a programmable sgRNA cloning cassette
How to cite: pSCBE3-HF1-Hypa was a gift from Yuhui Sun (Addgene plasmid # 218158 ; http://n2t.net/addgene:218158 ; RRID:Addgene_218158)
