>Addgene plasmid #218158 | pSCBE3-HF1-Hypa | depositor partial sequence | sequence record 425019 | scbe3-HF1-Hypa gene
ATGTCGTCCGAGACCGGCCCGGTGGCCGTGGACCCGACCCTGCGTCGCCGCATCGAGCCGCACGAGTTCG
AGGTGTTCTTCGACCCGCGGGAGCTGCGCAAGGAGACCTGCCTGCTGTACGAGATCAACTGGGGCGGCCG
GCACTCGATCTGGCGCCACACCTCGCAGAACACCAACAAGCACGTCGAGGTGAACTTCATCGAGAAGTTC
ACCACCGAGCGGTACTTCTGCCCGAACACCCGCTGCTCGATCACCTGGTTCCTGTCCTGGTCCCCGTGCG
GCGAGTGCTCCCGGGCGATCACCGAGTTCCTGTCCCGCTACCCGCACGTCACCCTGTTCATCTACATCGC
CCGGCTGTACCACCACGCCGACCCGCGGAACCGGCAGGGCCTGCGCGACCTGATCTCCTCCGGCGTGACC
ATCCAGATCATGACCGAGCAGGAGTCCGGCTACTGCTGGCGGAACTTCGTCAACTACTCGCCGTCCAACG
AGGCCCACTGGCCGCGGTACCCGCACCTGTGGGTGCGCCTGTACGTCCTGGAGCTGTACTGCATCATCCT
GGGCCTGCCGCCGTGCCTGAACATCCTGCGTCGCAAGCAGCCGCAGCTGACCTTCTTCACCATCGCCCTG
CAGTCCTGCCACTACCAGCGCCTGCCGCCGCACATCCTGTGGGCGACCGGCCTGAAGTCCGGCTCGGAGA
CCCCGGGCACCTCGGAGTCCGCCACCCCGGAGTCCGACAAGAAGTACAGCATCGGCCTGGCCATCGGCAC
CAACAGCGTGGGCTGGGCGGTCATCACCGACGAGTACAAGGTCCCCTCCAAGAAGTTCAAGGTCCTGGGC
AACACCGACCGGCACTCGATCAAGAAGAACCTGATCGGCGCCCTGCTCTTCGACAGCGGCGAGACCGCCG
AGGCGACCCGCCTGAAGCGGACCGCGCGCCGGCGCTACACCCGGCGCAAGAACCGCATCTGCTACCTCCA
GGAAATCTTCTCCAACGAGATGGCCAAGGTCGACGACTCGTTCTTCCACCGGCTCGAGGAGAGCTTCCTG
GTGGAGGAGGACAAGAAGCACGAGCGCCACCCGATCTTCGGCAACATCGTCGACGAGGTGGCCTACCACG
AGAAGTACCCCACCATCTACCACCTCCGCAAGAAGCTGGTCGACTCGACCGACAAGGCGGACCTGCGGCT
CATCTACCTGGCCCTCGCGCACATGATCAAGTTCCGCGGCCACTTCCTCATCGAGGGCGACCTGAACCCG
GACAACTCCGACGTCGACAAGCTCTTCATCCAGCTGGTGCAGACCTACAACCAGCTGTTCGAGGAGAACC
CCATCAACGCCAGCGGCGTCGACGCCAAGGCGATCCTCTCCGCGCGCCTGAGCAAGTCCCGGCGCCTGGA
GAACCTCATCGCCCAGCTGCCGGGCGAGAAGAAGAACGGCCTCTTCGGCAACCTGATCGCGCTGTCGCTC
GGCCTGACCCCCAACTTCAAGAGCAACTTCGACCTGGCCGAGGACGCGAAGCTCCAGCTGTCCAAGGACA
CCTACGACGACGACCTGGACAACCTGCTCGCCCAGATCGGCGACCAGTACGCGGACCTCTTCCTGGCCGC
GAAGAACCTCTCGGACGCCATCCTGCTCAGCGACATCCTGCGGGTCAACACCGAGATCACCAAGGCCCCG
CTGTCGGCGAGCATGATCAAGCGGTACGACGAGCACCACCAGGACCTGACCCTGCTCAAGGCCCTCGTGC
GCCAGCAGCTGCCCGAGAAGTACAAGGAAATCTTCTTCGACCAGTCCAAGAACGGCTACGCCGGCTACAT
CGACGGCGGCGCGTCGCAGGAGGAGTTCTACAAGTTCATCAAGCCGATCCTGGAGAAGATGGACGGCACC
GAGGAGCTGCTCGTCAAGCTGAACCGCGAGGACCTGCTCCGCAAGCAGCGGACCTTCGACAACGGCTCCA
TCCCGCACCAGATCCACCTGGGCGAGCTGCACGCCATCCTCCGGCGCCAGGAGGACTTCTACCCCTTCCT
GAAGGACAACCGCGAGAAGATCGAGAAGATCCTGACCTTCCGCATCCCGTACTACGTCGGCCCCCTGGCC
CGCGGCAACTCCCGGTTCGCGTGGATGACCCGGAAGTCGGAGGAGACCATCACCCCGTGGAACTTCGAGG
AGGTCGTGGACAAGGGCGCCTCCGCCCAGTCGTTCATCGAGCGCATGACCGCCTTCGACAAGAACCTCCC
GAACGAGAAGGTCCTGCCCAAGCACTCCCTGCTCTACGAGTACTTCACCGTGTACAACGAGCTGACCAAG
GTCAAGTACGTGACCGAGGGCATGCGGAAGCCGGCCTTCCTGTCGGGCGAGCAGAAGAAGGCGATCGTCG
ACCTGCTCTTCAAGACCAACCGCAAGGTCACCGTGAAGCAGCTGAAGGAGGACTACTTCAAGAAGATCGA
GTGCTTCGACTCCGTCGAGATCAGCGGCGTGGAGGACCGCTTCAACGCCTCCCTGGGCACCTACCACGAC
CTGCTCAAGATCATCAAGGACAAGGACTTCCTCGACAACGAGGAGAACGAGGACATCCTGGAGGACATCG
TCCTCACCCTGACCCTCTTCGAGGACCGCGAGATGATCGAGGAGCGGCTCAAGACCTACGCCCACCTGTT
CGACGACAAGGTGATGAAGCAGCTGAAGCGGCGCCGGTACACCGGCTGGGGCGCCCTCTCCCGGAAGCTG
ATCAACGGCATCCGGGACAAGCAGAGCGGCAAGACCATCCTGGACTTCCTCAAGTCCGACGGCTTCGCCA
ACCGCGCGTTCGCCGCGCTCATCGCCGACGACAGCCTGACCTTCAAGGAGGACATCCAGAAGGCCCAGGT
CTCGGGCCAGGGCGACAGCCTCCACGAGCACATCGCCAACCTGGCGGGCTCCCCGGCGATCAAGAAGGGC
ATCCTCCAGACCGTCAAGGTCGTGGACGAGCTGGTCAAGGTGATGGGCCGCCACAAGCCCGAGAACATCG
TGATCGAGATGGCCCGGGAGAACCAGACCACCCAGAAGGGCCAGAAGAACTCGCGCGAGCGGATGAAGCG
GATCGAGGAGGGCATCAAGGAGCTGGGCAGCCAGATCCTGAAGGAGCACCCGGTCGAGAACACCCAGCTC
CAGAACGAGAAGCTGTACCTCTACTACCTCCAGAACGGCCGCGACATGTACGTGGACCAGGAGCTGGACA
TCAACCGGCTGTCCGACTACGACGTCGACCACATCGTGCCGCAGTCCTTCCTGAAGGACGACTCGATCGA
CAACAAGGTCCTGACCCGCTCGGACAAGAACCGGGGCAAGTCCGACAACGTGCCCTCGGAGGAGGTCGTG
AAGAAGATGAAGAACTACTGGCGCCAGCTGCTCAACGCCAAGCTCATCACCCAGCGCAAGTTCGACAACC
TGACCAAGGCCGAGCGGGGCGGCCTGAGCGAGCTGGACAAGGCGGGCTTCATCAAGCGCCAGCTGGTCGA
GACCCGGGCGATCACCAAGCACGTGGCCCAGATCCTGGACTCCCGGATGAACACCAAGTACGACGAGAAC
GACAAGCTGATCCGCGAGGTCAAGGTGATCACCCTCAAGAGCAAGCTGGTCTCCGACTTCCGCAAGGACT
TCCAGTTCTACAAGGTCCGGGAGATCAACAACTACCACCACGCCCACGACGCGTACCTGAACGCCGTCGT
GGGCACCGCGCTGATCAAGAAGTACCCGAAGCTGGAGTCCGAGTTCGTCTACGGCGACTACAAGGTCTAC
GACGTGCGCAAGATGATCGCCAAGAGCGAGCAGGAGATCGGCAAGGCCACCGCGAAGTACTTCTTCTACT
CCAACATCATGAACTTCTTCAAGACCGAGATCACCCTGGCCAACGGCGAGATCCGCAAGCGGCCCCTGAT
CGAGACCAACGGCGAGACCGGCGAGATCGTCTGGGACAAGGGCCGCGACTTCGCCACCGTCCGGAAGGTG
CTGTCGATGCCGCAGGTCAACATCGTGAAGAAGACCGAGGTGCAGACCGGCGGCTTCAGCAAGGAGTCCA
TCCTCCCCAAGCGCAACAGCGACAAGCTGATCGCCCGGAAGAAGGACTGGGACCCGAAGAAGTACGGCGG
CTTCGACAGCCCCACCGTCGCCTACTCCGTGCTGGTCGTGGCGAAGGTCGAGAAGGGCAAGAGCAAGAAG
CTGAAGTCCGTGAAGGAGCTGCTCGGCATCACCATCATGGAGCGCTCCTCGTTCGAGAAGAACCCGATCG
ACTTCCTGGAGGCCAAGGGCTACAAGGAGGTCAAGAAGGACCTCATCATCAAGCTGCCCAAGTACAGCCT
GTTCGAGCTGGAGAACGGCCGCAAGCGGATGCTCGCCTCCGCGGGCGAGCTGCAAAAGGGCAACGAGCTG
GCCCTCCCGTCGAAGTACGTCAACTTCCTGTACCTCGCGTCCCACTACGAGAAGCTGAAGGGCTCGCCCG
AGGACAACGAGCAGAAGCAGCTCTTCGTGGAGCAGCACAAGCACTACCTGGACGAGATCATCGAGCAGAT
CAGCGAGTTCAGCAAGCGCGTCATCCTGGCCGACGCGAACCTCGACAAGGTGCTGTCCGCCTACAACAAG
CACCGCGACAAGCCGATCCGGGAGCAGGCGGAGAACATCATCCACCTGTTCACCCTCACCAACCTGGGTG
CCCCGGCCGCCTTCAAGTACTTCGACACCACCATCGACCGCAAGCGGTACACCTCCACCAAGGAGGTCCT
CGACGCGACCCTGATCCACCAGAGCATCACCGGCCTGTACGAGACCCGCATCGACCTGAGCCAGCTGGGC
GGCGACTCGGGCGGCTCCACCAACCTGTCGGACATCATCGAGAAGGAGACCGGCAAGCAGCTGGTGATCC
AGGAGTCCATCCTGATGCTGCCGGAGGAAGTGGAGGAAGTGATCGGCAACAAGCCGGAGTCGGACATCCT
GGTGCACACCGCCTACGACGAGTCGACCGACGAGAACGTCATGCTGCTGACCTCGGACGCCCCGGAGTAC
AAGCCGTGGGCCCTGGTCATCCAGGACTCCAACGGCGAGAACAAGATCAAGATGCTGTGA
